Addgene plasmid #115657: pKEW303-AcrVA5
Purpose: Expresses AcrVA5 in bacteria, under TetR control.
Depositing lab: Jennifer Doudna. Depositing organization: University of California, Berkeley. Publication: Systematic discovery of natural CRISPR-Cas12a inhibitors. Watters KE, Fellmann C, Bai HB, Ren SM, Doudna JA. Science. 2018 Oct 12;362(6411):236-239. doi: 10.1126/science.aau5138. Epub 2018 Sep 6. PubMed 30190307.
Backbone
  Vector backbone: ColE1/AmpR
  Backbone manufacturer: N/A
  Backbone size w/o insert (bp): 2900
  Total vector size (bp): 3198
  Vector type: Bacterial Expression, Synthetic Biology
Growth in bacteria
  Bacterial resistance: Ampicillin, 100 μg/mL
  Growth temperature: 37°C
  Growth strain: DH5alpha
  Copy number: High Copy
Gene/Insert
  Gene/Insert name: AcrVA5
  Species: Moraxella bovoculi
  Insert size (bp): 280
  GenBank ID: WP_046699157.1
  Promoter: Ptet
  Cloning method: Gibson Cloning
  Sequencing primers: 5′ tacacctagcttctgggcgagtttacg; 3′ ttacggttcctggccttttgc
Terms and licenses: Academic/Nonprofit Terms; Industry Terms: Not Available to Industry
How to cite: pKEW303-AcrVA5 was a gift from Jennifer Doudna (Addgene plasmid # 115657 ; http://n2t.net/addgene:115657 ; RRID:Addgene_115657)
