[The description below was written by a language model from this plasmid's Addgene catalogue record and pLannotate feature annotations shown in this document.]
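Description:
pKEW303-AcrVA5 is a small (about 3.2 kb) bacterial expression plasmid built on a ColE1/AmpR backbone and categorised for bacterial expression and synthetic biology work. It replicates in E. coli from a high-copy ColE1/pMB1-type origin and is selected with ampicillin through a β-lactamase gene driven by its native bla promoter.

The payload is the coding sequence for AcrVA5, an anti-CRISPR protein from Moraxella bovoculi, inserted by Gibson assembly as a roughly 280 bp fragment downstream of the Ptet promoter. The plasmid uses the divergent Tn10 tetR/tetA promoter region. On one side, in the reverse orientation, it carries the TetR repressor gene, and on the other side the promoter points toward the insert, with an rrnB T2 terminator further downstream to end transcription. TetR made from the plasmid binds the tet operators and keeps AcrVA5 expression off. Adding tetracycline or a related inducer releases the repressor and turns on transcription, so the system is self-contained and does not depend on a host strain supplying TetR. No epitope or purification tags are annotated.

The two feature tables, one from the depositor sequence and one from repository sequencing, are the same length and list the same six elements in the same relative order, differing only in where the circular sequence is numbered from. Neither annotates the AcrVA5 open reading frame itself, which presumably lies in the unannotated interval between the tet promoter and the terminator. The associated work concerns the discovery of natural inhibitors of CRISPR-Cas12a, so the plasmid is suited to inducible production of AcrVA5 in bacteria to test inhibition of Cas12a activity.
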