Features (pLannotate 1.2.2; 6 found; start..end, strand, type, name):
     40..663     -  CDS            TetR: tetracycline repressor TetR; tetR from transposon Tn10; TetR binds to the tetracycline operator tetO to inhibit transcription. This inhibition can be relieved by adding tetracycline or doxycycline.
    682..737     +  promoter       tetR/tetA promoters: tetR; overlapping promoters for bacterial tetR and tetA
   1275..1302    +  terminator     rrnB T2 terminator: transcription terminator T2 from the E. coli rrnB gene
   1428..2016    -  rep_origin     ori: high-copy-number ColE1/pMB1/pBR322/pUC origin of replication
   2187..3047    -  CDS            AmpR: β-lactamase; bla; confers resistance to ampicillin, carbenicillin, and related antibiotics
   3048..3152    -  promoter       AmpR promoter: bla
>Addgene plasmid #115657 | pKEW303-AcrVA5 | depositor full sequence | sequence record 218332 | pKEW303-AcrVA5 sequence 3198 bps
GTGGATATACCTTACTCGAGTTAGCCTTGATAGGACGTCTTAAGACCCACTTTCACATTTAAGTTGTTTT
TCTAATCCGCATATGATCAATTCAAGGCCGAATAAGAAGGCTGGCTCTGCACCTTGGTGATCAAATAATT
CGATAGCTTGTCGTAATAATGGCGGCATACTATCAGTAGTAGGTGTTTCCCTTTCTTCTTTAGCGACTTG
ATGCTCTTGATCTTCCAATACGCAACCTAAAGTAAAATGCCCCACAGCGCTGAGTGCATATAATGCATTC
TCTAGTGAAAAACCTTGTTGGCATAAAAAGGCTAATTGATTTTCGAGAGTTTCATACTGTTTTTCTGTAG
GCCGTGTACCTAAATGTACTTTTGCTCCATCGCGATGACTTAGTAAAGCACATCTAAAACTTTTAGCGTT
ATTACGTAAAAAATCTTGCCAGCTTTCCCCTTCTAAAGGGCAAAAGTGAGTATGGTGCCTATCTAACATC
TCAATGGCTAAGGCGTCGAGCAAAGCCCGCTTATTTTTTACATGCCAATACAATGTAGGCTGCTCTACAC
CTAGCTTCTGGGCGAGTTTACGGGTTGTTAAACCTTCGATTCCGACCTCATTAAGCAGCTCTAATGCGCT
GTTAATCACTTTACTTTTATCTAATCTAGACATCATTAATTCCTAATTTTTGTTGACACTCTATCGTTGA
TAGAGTTATTTTACCACTCCCTATCAGTGATAGAGAAAGTACTAAGGTGCAGGAGTTAAGAAAATGAAAA
TCGAACTATCAGGCGGATATATCTGCTACAGCATTGAAGAAGATGAAGTTACCATTGACATGGTAGAGGT
TACCACCAAACGTCAAGGCATTGGCAGTCAGCTAATTGATATGGTTAAGGATGTAGCCCGTGAAGTTGGC
TTGCCAATTGGTCTATATGCCTACCCCCAAGATGACAGCATTAGCCAAGAAGACTTGATTGAGTTTTATT
TTTCTAATGACTTTGAGTATGACCCAGATGATGTAGATGGTCGCTTGATGAGATGGAGCTAAAACTCAGA
AGTGAAACGCCGCCCCATGCGAGAGTAGGGAACTGCCAGGCATTTCAGCCAAAAAACTTAAGACCGCCGG
TCTTGTCCACTACCTTGCAGTAATGCGGTGGACAGGATCGGCGGTTTTCTTTTCTCTTCTCAACCGCCGG
GAGCGGATTTGAACGTTGCGAAGCAACGGCCGGAAGGGTGGCGGGCAGGACGCCCGCCATAAACTGCCAG
GCATCAAATTAAGCAGAAGGCCATCCTGACGGATGGCCTTTTTGCGTTTCTACAAACTCTGCGGTAATAC
GGTTATCCACAGAATCAGGGGATAACGCAGGAAAGAACATGTGAGCAAAAGGCCAGCAAAAGGCCAGGAA
CCGTAAAAAGGCCGCGTTGCTGGCGTTTTTCCACAGGCTCCGCCCCCCTGACGAGCATCACAAAAATCGA
CGCTCAAGTCAGAGGTGGCGAAACCCGACAGGACTATAAAGATACCAGGCGTTTCCCCCTGGAAGCTCCC
TCGTGCGCTCTCCTGTTCCGACCCTGCCGCTTACCGGATACCTGTCCGCCTTTCTCCCTTCGGGAAGCGT
GGCGCTTTCTCATAGCTCACGCTGTAGGTATCTCAGTTCGGTGTAGGTCGTTCGCTCCAAGCTGGGCTGT
GTGCACGAACCCCCCGTTCAGCCCGACCGCTGCGCCTTATCCGGTAACTATCGTCTTGAGTCCAACCCGG
TAAGACACGACTTATCGCCACTGGCAGCAGCCACTGGTAACAGGATTAGCAGAGCGAGGTATGTAGGCGG
TGCTACAGAGTTCTTGAAGTGGTGGCCTAACTACGGCTACACTAGAAGGACAGTATTTGGTATCTGCGCT
CTGCTGAAGCCAGTTACCTTCGGAAAAAGAGTTGGTAGCTCTTGATCCGGCAAACAAACCACCGCTGGTA
GCGGTGGTTTTTTTGTTTGCAAGCAGCAGATTACGCGCAGAAAAAAAGGATCTCAAGAAGATCCTTTGAT
CTTTTCTACGGGGTCTGACGCTCAGTGGAACGAAAACTCACGTTAAGGGATTTTGGTCATGAGATTATCA
AAAAGGATCTTCACCTAGATCCTTTTAAATTAAAAATGAAGTTTTAAATCAATCTAAAGTATATATGAGT
AAACTTGGTCTGACAGTTACCAATGCTTAATCAGTGAGGCACCTATCTCAGCGATCTGTCTATTTCGTTC
ATCCATAGTTGCCTGACTCCCCGTCGTGTAGATAACTACGATACGGGAGGGCTTACCATCTGGCCCCAGT
GCTGCAATGATACCGCGAGACCCACGCTCACCGGCTCCAGATTTATCAGCAATAAACCAGCCAGCCGGAA
GGGCCGAGCGCAGAAGTGGTCCTGCAACTTTATCCGCCTCCATCCAGTCTATTAATTGTTGCCGGGAAGC
TAGAGTAAGTAGTTCGCCAGTTAATAGTTTGCGCAACGTTGTTGCCATTGCTACAGGCATCGTGGTGTCA
CGCTCGTCGTTTGGTATGGCTTCATTCAGCTCCGGTTCCCAACGATCAAGGCGAGTTACATGATCCCCCA
TGTTGTGCAAAAAAGCGGTTAGCTCCTTCGGTCCTCCGATCGTTGTCAGAAGTAAGTTGGCCGCAGTGTT
ATCACTCATGGTTATGGCAGCACTGCATAATTCTCTTACTGTCATGCCATCCGTAAGATGCTTTTCTGTG
ACTGGTGAGTACTCAACCAAGTCATTCTGAGAATAGTGTATGCGGCGACCGAGTTGCTCTTGCCCGGCGT
CAATACGGGATAATACCGCGCCACATAGCAGAACTTTAAAAGTGCTCATCATTGGAAAACGTTCTTCGGG
GCGAAAACTCTCAAGGATCTTACCGCTGTTGAGATCCAGTTCGATGTAACCCACTCGTGCACCCAACTGA
TCTTCAGCATCTTTTACTTTCACCAGCGTTTCTGGGTGAGCAAAAACAGGAAGGCAAAATGCCGCAAAAA
AGGGAATAAGGGCGACACGGAAATGTTGAATACTCATACTCTTCCTTTTTCAATATTATTGAAGCATTTA
TCAGGGTTATTGTCTCATGAGCGGATACATATTTGAATGTATTTAGAAAAATAAACAAATAGGGGTTCCG
CGCACATTTCCCCGAAAAGTGCCACCTGACGTCTAAGAAACCATTATT
