Features (pLannotate 1.2.2; 6 found; start..end, strand, type, name):
      1..56      +  promoter       tetR/tetA promoters: tetR; overlapping promoters for bacterial tetR and tetA
    594..621     +  terminator     rrnB T2 terminator: transcription terminator T2 from the E. coli rrnB gene
    747..1335    -  rep_origin     ori: high-copy-number ColE1/pMB1/pBR322/pUC origin of replication
   1506..2366    -  CDS            AmpR: β-lactamase; bla; confers resistance to ampicillin, carbenicillin, and related antibiotics
   2367..2471    -  promoter       AmpR promoter: bla
   2557..3180    -  CDS            TetR: tetracycline repressor TetR; tetR from transposon Tn10; TetR binds to the tetracycline operator tetO to inhibit transcription. This inhibition can be relieved by adding tetracycline or doxycycline.
>Addgene plasmid #115657 | pKEW303-AcrVA5 | addgene full sequence | sequence record 224436 | Addgene NGS Result
GTTGACACTCTATCGTTGATAGAGTTATTTTACCACTCCCTATCAGTGATAGAGAAAGTACTAAGGTGCA
GGAGTTAAGAAAATGAAAATCGAACTATCAGGCGGATATATCTGCTACAGCATTGAAGAAGATGAAGTTA
CCATTGACATGGTAGAGGTTACCACCAAACGTCAAGGCATTGGCAGTCAGCTAATTGATATGGTTAAGGA
TGTAGCCCGTGAAGTTGGCTTGCCAATTGGTCTATATGCCTACCCCCAAGATGACAGCATTAGCCAAGAA
GACTTGATTGAGTTTTATTTTTCTAATGACTTTGAGTATGACCCAGATGATGTAGATGGTCGCTTGATGA
GATGGAGCTAAAACTCAGAAGTGAAACGCCGCCCCATGCGAGAGTAGGGAACTGCCAGGCATTTCAGCCA
AAAAACTTAAGACCGCCGGTCTTGTCCACTACCTTGCAGTAATGCGGTGGACAGGATCGGCGGTTTTCTT
TTCTCTTCTCAACCGCCGGGAGCGGATTTGAACGTTGCGAAGCAACGGCCCGGAGGGTGGCGGGCAGGAC
GCCCGCCATAAACTGCCAGGCATCAAATTAAGCAGAAGGCCATCCTGACGGATGGCCTTTTTGCGTTTCT
ACAAACTCTGCGGTAATACGGTTATCCACAGAATCAGGGGATAACGCAGGAAAGAACATGTGAGCAAAAG
GCCAGCAAAAGGCCAGGAACCGTAAAAAGGCCGCGTTGCTGGCGTTTTTCCACAGGCTCCGCCCCCCTGA
CGAGCATCACAAAAATCGACGCTCAAGTCAGAGGTGGCGAAACCCGACAGGACTATAAAGATACCAGGCG
TTTCCCCCTGGAAGCTCCCTCGTGCGCTCTCCTGTTCCGACCCTGCCGCTTACCGGATACCTGTCCGCCT
TTCTCCCTTCGGGAAGCGTGGCGCTTTCTCATAGCTCACGCTGTAGGTATCTCAGTTCGGTGTAGGTCGT
TCGCTCCAAGCTGGGCTGTGTGCACGAACCCCCCGTTCAGCCCGACCGCTGCGCCTTATCCGGTAACTAT
CGTCTTGAGTCCAACCCGGTAAGACACGACTTATCGCCACTGGCAGCAGCCACTGGTAACAGGATTAGCA
GAGCGAGGTATGTAGGCGGTGCTACAGAGTTCTTGAAGTGGTGGCCTAACTACGGCTACACTAGAAGAAC
AGTATTTGGTATCTGCGCTCTGCTGAAGCCAGTTACCTTCGGAAAAAGAGTTGGTAGCTCTTGATCCGGC
AAACAAACCACCGCTGGTAGCGGTGGTTTTTTTGTTTGCAAGCAGCAGATTACGCGCAGAAAAAAAGGAT
CTCAAGAAGATCCTTTGATCTTTTCTACGGGGTCTGACGCTCAGTGGAACGAAAACTCACGTTAAGGGAT
TTTGGTCATGAGATTATCAAAAAGGATCTTCACCTAGATCCTTTTAAATTAAAAATGAAGTTTTAAATCA
ATCTAAAGTATATATGAGTAAACTTGGTCTGACAGTTACCAATGCTTAATCAGTGAGGCACCTATCTCAG
CGATCTGTCTATTTCGTTCATCCATAGTTGCCTGACTCCCCGTCGTGTAGATAACTACGATACGGGAGGG
CTTACCATCTGGCCCCAGTGCTGCAATGATACCGCGAGACCCACGCTCACCGGCTCCAGATTTATCAGCA
ATAAACCAGCCAGCCGGAAGGGCCGAGCGCAGAAGTGGTCCTGCAACTTTATCCGCCTCCATCCAGTCTA
TTAATTGTTGCCGGGAAGCTAGAGTAAGTAGTTCGCCAGTTAATAGTTTGCGCAACGTTGTTGCCATTGC
TACAGGCATCGTGGTGTCACGCTCGTCGTTTGGTATGGCTTCATTCAGCTCCGGTTCCCAACGATCAAGG
CGAGTTACATGATCCCCCATGTTGTGCAAAAAAGCGGTTAGCTCCTTCGGTCCTCCGATCGTTGTCAGAA
GTAAGTTGGCCGCAGTGTTATCACTCATGGTTATGGCAGCACTGCATAATTCTCTTACTGTCATGCCATC
CGTAAGATGCTTTTCTGTGACTGGTGAGTACTCAACCAAGTCATTCTGAGAATAGTGTATGCGGCGACCG
AGTTGCTCTTGCCCGGCGTCAATACGGGATAATACCGCGCCACATAGCAGAACTTTAAAAGTGCTCATCA
TTGGAAAACGTTCTTCGGGGCGAAAACTCTCAAGGATCTTACCGCTGTTGAGATCCAGTTCGATGTAACC
CACTCGTGCACCCAACTGATCTTCAGCATCTTTTACTTTCACCAGCGTTTCTGGGTGAGCAAAAACAGGA
AGGCAAAATGCCGCAAAAAAGGGAATAAGGGCGACACGGAAATGTTGAATACTCATACTCTTCCTTTTTC
AATATTATTGAAGCATTTATCAGGGTTATTGTCTCATGAGCGGATACATATTTGAATGTATTTAGAAAAA
TAAACAAATAGGGGTTCCGCGCACATTTCCCCGAAAAGTGCCACCTGACGTCTAAGAAACCATTATTGTG
GATATACCTTACTCGAGTTAGCCTTGATAGGACGTCTTAAGACCCACTTTCACATTTAAGTTGTTTTTCT
AATCCGCATATGATCAATTCAAGGCCGAATAAGAAGGCTGGCTCTGCACCTTGGTGATCAAATAATTCGA
TAGCTTGTCGTAATAATGGCGGCATACTATCAGTAGTAGGTGTTTCCCTTTCTTCTTTAGCGACTTGATG
CTCTTGATCTTCCAATACGCAACCTAAAGTAAAATGCCCCACAGCGCTGAGTGCATATAATGCATTCTCT
AGTGAAAAACCTTGTTGGCATAAAAAGGCTAATTGATTTTCGAGAGTTTCATACTGTTTTTCTGTAGGCC
GTGTACCTAAATGTACTTTTGCTCCATCGCGATGACTTAGTAAAGCACATCTAAAACTTTTAGCGTTATT
ACGTAAAAAATCTTGCCAGCTTTCCCCTTCTAAAGGGCAAAAGTGAGTATGGTGCCTATCTAACATCTCA
ATGGCTAAGGCGTCGAGCAAAGCCCGCTTATTTTTTACATGCCAATACAATGTAGGCTGCTCTACACCTA
GCTTCTGGGCGAGTTTACGGGTTGTTAAACCTTCGATTCCGACCTCATTAAGCAGCTCTAATGCGCTGTT
AATCACTTTACTTTTATCTAATCTAGACATCATTAATTCCTAATTTTT
